Addgene plasmid #63674: pUAP1
Purpose: Accepts DNA sequences via BpiI cloning sites, resulting in Level 0 standard parts for Golden Gate cloning. Parts can be released with a user-defined 4-base-pair, 5 prime overhangs using BsaI.
Depositing lab: Nicola Patron. Depositing organization: Sainsbury Laboratory, Norwich. Publication: Standards for plant synthetic biology: a common syntax for exchange of DNA parts. Patron NJ, Orzaez D, Marillonnet S, Warzecha H, Matthewman C, Youles M, Raitskin O, Leveau A, Farre G, Rogers C, Smith A, Hibberd J, Webb AA, Locke J, Schornack S, Ajioka J, Baulcombe DC, Zipfel C, Kamoun S, Jones JD, Kuhn H, Robatzek S, Van Esse HP, Sanders D, Oldroyd G, Martin C, Field R, O'Connor S, Fox S, Wulff B, Miller B, Breakspear A, Radhakrishnan G, Delaux PM, Loque D, Granell A, Tissier A, Shih P, Brutnell TP, Quick WP, Rischer H, Fraser PD, Aharoni A, Raines C, South PF, Ane JM, Hamberger BR, Langdale J, Stougaard J, Bouwmeester H, Udvardi M, Murray JA, Ntoukakis V, Schafer P, Denby K, Edwards KJ, Osbourn A, Haseloff J. New Phytol. 2015 Jul 14. doi: 10.1111/nph.13532. PubMed 26171760.
Backbone
  Vector backbone: pSB1C3
  Backbone manufacturer: BioBricks Foundation
  Backbone size w/o insert (bp): 2069
  Total vector size (bp): 3138
  Vector type: Synthetic Biology
Growth in bacteria
  Bacterial resistance: Chloramphenicol, 25 μg/mL
  Growth temperature: 37°C
  Growth strain: DH5alpha
  Copy number: High Copy
Gene/Insert
  Gene/Insert name: RFP cloning selection cassette (alt name: LacI_monomeric red fluorescent protein_double terminator)
  Species: Synthetic
  Insert size (bp): 1069
  GenBank ID: AF506027.1
Resource information
  A portion of this plasmid was derived from a plasmid made by: Insert parts came from iGEM/BioBricks foundation.
Terms and licenses: Academic/Nonprofit Terms; Industry Terms: Not Available to Industry
How to cite: pUAP1 was a gift from Nicola Patron (Addgene plasmid # 63674 ; http://n2t.net/addgene:63674 ; RRID:Addgene_63674)
