[The description below was written by a language model from this plasmid's Addgene catalogue record and pLannotate feature annotations shown in this document.]
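Description:
pUAP1 is a universal acceptor plasmid for Golden Gate cloning, built on the BioBricks backbone pSB1C3 and classed as a synthetic biology vector. It is a small (about 3.1 kb) E. coli plasmid that replicates from a high-copy ColE1/pUC-type origin. Selection is with chloramphenicol, through a cat gene expressed from its own promoter and followed by the lambda t0 terminator. Additional bacterial terminators, including a his operon terminator, flank the cloning region and help insulate it from transcription elsewhere in the backbone.

The roughly 1.07 kb insert is a red fluorescent cloning selection cassette assembled from iGEM/BioBricks parts. It consists of a short lacI remnant, a CAP binding site, the lac promoter and operator, the mRFP1 coding sequence, and a double terminator made of rrnB T1 and T7Te. According to the record, incoming DNA is inserted through BpiI cloning sites. In acceptors of this design the dropout cassette is normally replaced by the incoming fragment, so colonies carrying the parental plasmid stay red while recombinants are colourless. The Type IIS sites themselves are not annotated in the feature table.

The resulting clones are Level 0 standard parts, which can then be released with BsaI as fragments bearing user-defined four-base 5′ overhangs. This lets a single acceptor domesticate any class of part, since the overhangs are set by the user rather than by the vector. The plasmid was deposited alongside a proposal for a common syntax for exchanging DNA parts in plant synthetic biology, and it serves as the entry point for building such parts for later multi-part assembly.
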