Features (pLannotate 1.2.2; 13 found; start..end, strand, type, name):
      7..64      +  terminator     his operon terminator: This putative transcriptin terminator from the E. coli his operon has a 2-bp deletion introduced during synthesis. Its efficiency has not been determined.
    259..847     -  rep_origin     ori: high-copy-number ColE1/pMB1/pBR322/pUC origin of replication
   1030..1124    -  terminator     lambda t0 terminator: transcription terminator from phage lambda
   1148..1804    -  CDS            cat: CAT_ECOLX - Experimental evidence at protein level: Swiss-Prot protein existence level 1. This enzyme is an effector of chloramphenicol resistance in bacteria. From Escherichia coli. This protein is used as a marker in many commonly used cloning vectors, such as pACYC184.
   1805..1902    -  promoter       cat promoter: promoter of the E. coli cat gene encoding chloramphenicol acetyltransferase
   1988..2031    -  terminator     bacterial terminator: putative bacterial transcription terminator
   2054..2142    +  CDS            lacI (fragment): lac repressor; lacI; The lac repressor binds to the lac operator to inhibit transcription in E. coli. This inhibition can be relieved by adding lactose or isopropyl-β-D-thiogalactopyranoside (IPTG).
   2155..2176    +  protein_bind   CAP binding site: CAP binding activates transcription in the presence of cAMP. E. coli catabolite activator protein
   2191..2221    +  promoter       lac promoter: promoter for the E. coli lac operon
   2229..2245    +  protein_bind   lac operator: The lac repressor binds to the lac operator to inhibit transcription in E. coli. This inhibition can be relieved by adding lactose or isopropyl-β-D-thiogalactopyranoside (IPTG). lac repressor encoded by lacI
   2281..2955    +  CDS            mRFP1: mRFP1 is a basic (constitutively fluorescent) red fluorescent protein published in 2002, derived from Discosoma sp.. It is reported to be a somewhat slowly-maturing monomer with low acid sensitivity.
   3003..3074    +  terminator     rrnB T1 terminator: transcription terminator T1 from the E. coli rrnB gene
   3090..3117    +  terminator     T7Te terminator: phage T7 early transcription terminator
>Addgene plasmid #63674 | pUAP1 | depositor full sequence | sequence record 106088 | Complete sequence of plasmid
CTGCAGTCCGGCAAAAAAGGGCAAGGTGTCACCACCCTGCCCTTTTTCTTTAAAACCGAAAAGATTACTT
CGCGTTATGCAGGCTTCCTCGCTCACTGACTCGCTGCGCTCGGTCGTTCGGCTGCGGCGAGCGGTATCAG
CTCACTCAAAGGCGGTAATACGGTTATCCACAGAATCAGGGGATAACGCAGGAAAGAACATGTGAGCAAA
AGGCCAGCAAAAGGCCAGGAACCGTAAAAAGGCCGCGTTGCTGGCGTTTTTCCACAGGCTCCGCCCCCCT
GACGAGCATCACAAAAATCGACGCTCAAGTCAGAGGTGGCGAAACCCGACAGGACTATAAAGATACCAGG
CGTTTCCCCCTGGAAGCTCCCTCGTGCGCTCTCCTGTTCCGACCCTGCCGCTTACCGGATACCTGTCCGC
CTTTCTCCCTTCGGGAAGCGTGGCGCTTTCTCATAGCTCACGCTGTAGGTATCTCAGTTCGGTGTAGGTC
GTTCGCTCCAAGCTGGGCTGTGTGCACGAACCCCCCGTTCAGCCCGACCGCTGCGCCTTATCCGGTAACT
ATCGTCTTGAGTCCAACCCGGTAAGACACGACTTATCGCCACTGGCAGCAGCCACTGGTAACAGGATTAG
CAGAGCGAGGTATGTAGGCGGTGCTACAGAGTTCTTGAAGTGGTGGCCTAACTACGGCTACACTAGAAGA
ACAGTATTTGGTATCTGCGCTCTGCTGAAGCCAGTTACCTTCGGAAAAAGAGTTGGTAGCTCTTGATCCG
GCAAACAAACCACCGCTGGTAGCGGTGGTTTTTTTGTTTGCAAGCAGCAGATTACGCGCAGAAAAAAAGG
ATCTCAAGAAGATCCTTTGATCTTTTCTACGGGGTCTGACGCTCAGTGGAACGAAAACTCACGTTAAGGG
ATTTTGGTCATGAGATTATCAAAAAGGATCTTCACCTAGATCCTTTTAAATTAAAAATGAAGTTTTAAAT
CAATCTAAAGTATATATGAGTAAACTTGGTCTGACAGCTCGAGGCTTGGATTCTCACCAATAAAAAACGC
CCGGCGGCAACCGAGCGTTCTGAACAAATCCAGATGGAGTTCTGAGGTCATTACTGGATCTATCAACAGG
AGTCCAAGCGAGCTCGATATCAAATTACGCCCCGCCCTGCCACTCATCGCAGTACTGTTGTAATTCATTA
AGCATTCTGCCGACATGGAAGCCATCACAAACGGCATGATGAACCTGAATCGCCAGCGGCATCAGCACCT
TGTCGCCTTGCGTATAATATTTGCCCATGGTGAAAACGGGGGCGAAGAAGTTGTCCATATTGGCCACGTT
TAAATCAAAACTGGTGAAACTCACCCAGGGATTGGCTGAGACGAAAAACATATTCTCAATAAACCCTTTA
GGGAAATAGGCCAGGTTTTCACCGTAACACGCCACATCTTGCGAATATATGTGTAGAAACTGCCGGAAAT
CGTCGTGGTATTCACTCCAGAGCGATGAAAACGTTTCAGTTTGCTCATGGAAAACGGTGTAACAAGGGTG
AACACTATCCCATATCACCAGCTCACCGTCTTTCATTGCCATACGAAATTCCGGATGAGCATTCATCAGG
CGGGCAAGAATGTGAATAAAGGCCGGATAAAACTTGTGCTTATTTTTCTTTACGGTCTTTAAAAAGGCCG
TAATATCCAGCTGAACGGTCTGGTTATAGGTACATTGAGCAACTGACTGAAATGCCTCAAAATGTTCTTT
ACGATGCCATTGGGATATATCAACGGTGGTATATCCAGTGATTTTTTTCTCCATTTTAGCTTCCTTAGCT
CCTGAAAATCTCGATAACTCAAAAAATACGCCCGGTAGTGATCTTATTTCATTATGGTGAAAGTTGGAAC
CTCTTACGTGCCCGATCAACTCGAGTGCCACCTGACGTCTAAGAAACCATTATTATCATGACATTAACCT
ATAAAAATAGGCGTATCACGAGGCAGAATTTCAGATAAAAAAAATCCTTAGCTTTCGCTAAGGATGATTT
CTGGAATTCGGTCTCATTGTCTTCCAATACGCAAACCGCCTCTCCCCGCGCGTTGGCCGATTCATTAATG
CAGCTGGCACGACAGGTTTCCCGACTGGAAAGCGGGCAGTGAGCGCAACGCAATTAATGTGAGTTAGCTC
ACTCATTAGGCACCCCAGGCTTTACACTTTATGCTTCCGGCTCGTATGTTGTGTGGAATTGTGAGCGGAT
AACAATTTCACACATACTAGAGAAAGAGGAGAAATACTAGATGGCTTCCTCCGAGGACGTTATCAAAGAG
TTCATGCGTTTCAAAGTTCGTATGGAAGGTTCCGTTAACGGTCACGAGTTCGAAATCGAAGGTGAAGGTG
AAGGTCGTCCGTACGAAGGTACCCAGACCGCTAAACTGAAAGTTACCAAAGGTGGTCCGCTGCCGTTCGC
TTGGGACATCCTGTCCCCGCAGTTCCAGTACGGTTCCAAAGCTTACGTTAAACACCCGGCTGACATCCCG
GACTACCTGAAACTGTCCTTCCCGGAAGGTTTCAAATGGGAACGTGTTATGAACTTCGAGGACGGTGGTG
TTGTTACCGTTACCCAGGACTCCTCCCTGCAAGACGGTGAGTTCATCTACAAAGTTAAACTGCGTGGTAC
CAACTTCCCGTCCGACGGTCCGGTTATGCAGAAAAAAACCATGGGTTGGGAAGCTTCCACCGAACGTATG
TACCCGGAGGACGGTGCTCTGAAAGGTGAAATCAAAATGCGTCTGAAACTGAAAGACGGTGGTCACTACG
ACGCTGAAGTTAAAACCACCTACATGGCTAAAAAACCGGTTCAGCTGCCGGGTGCTTACAAAACCGACAT
CAAACTGGACATCACCTCCCACAACGAGGACTACACCATCGTTGAACAGTACGAACGTGCTGAAGGTCGT
CACTCCACCGGTGCTTAATAACGCTGATAGTGCTAGTGTAGATCGCTACTAGAGCCAGGCATCAAATAAA
ACGAAAGGCTCAGTCGAAAGACTGGGCCTTTCGTTTTATCTGTTGTTTGTCGGTGAACGCTCTCTACTAG
AGTCACACTGGCTCACCTTCGGGTGGGCCTTTCTGCGTTTATAGAAGACAACGAGACC
