>Addgene plasmid #63674 | pUAP1 | addgene partial sequence | sequence record 110448 | CAT-R 5'-GCAACTGACTGAAATGCCTC-3'
TGGTATATCCAGTGATTTTTTTCTCCATTTTAGCTTCCTTAGCTCCTGAAAATCTCGATAACTCAAAAAA
TACGCCCGGTAGTGATCTTATTTCATTATGGTGAAAGTTGGAACCTCTTACGTGCCCGATCAACTCGAGT
GCCACCTGACGTCTAAGAAACCATTATTATCATGACATTAACCTATAAAAATAGGCGTATCACGAGGCAG
AATTTCAGATAAAAAAAATCCTTAGCTTTCGCTAAGGATGATTTCTGGAATTCGGTCTCATTGTCTTCCA
ATACGCAAACCGCCTCTCCCCGCGCGTTGGCCGATTCATTAATGCAGCTGGCACGACAGGTTTCCCGACT
GGAAAGCGGGCAGTGAGCGCAACGCAATTAATGTGAGTTAGCTCACTCATTAGGCACCCCAGGCTTTACA
CTTTATGCTTCCGGCTCGTATGTTGTGTGGAATTGTGAGCGGATAACAATTTCACACATACTAGAGAAAG
AGGAGAAATACTAGATGGCTTCCTCCGAGGACGTTATCAAAGAGTTCATGCGTTTCAAAGTTCGTATGGA
AGGTTCCGTTAACGGTCACGAGTTCGAAATCGAAGGTGAAGGTGAAGGTCGTCCGTACGAAGGTACCCAG
ACCGCTAAACTGAAAGTTACCAAAGGTGGTCCGCTGCCGTTCGCTTGGGACATCCTGTCCCCGCAGTTCC
AGTACGGTTCCAAAGCTTACGTTAAACACCCGGCTGACATCCCGGACTACCTGAAACTGTCCTTCCCGGA
AGGTTTCAAATGGGAACGTGTTATGAACTTCGAGGACGGTGGTGTTGTTACCGTTACCCAGGACTCCTCC
CTGCAAGACGGTGAGTTCATCTACAAAGTTAAACTGCGTGGTACC
