>Addgene plasmid #63674 | pUAP1 | addgene partial sequence | sequence record 110451 | jkRFP-F 5'-tggtcactacgacgctgaag-3'
AAAACCGACATCAAACTGGACATCACCTCCCACAACGAGGACTACACCATCGTTGAACAGTACGAACGTG
CTGAAGGTCGTCACTCCACCGGTGCTTAATAACGCTGATAGTGCTAGTGTAGATCGCTACTAGAGCCAGG
CATCAAATAAAACGAAAGGCTCAGTCGAAAGACTGGGCCTTTCGTTTTATCTGTTGTTTGTCGGTGAACG
CTCTCTACTAGAGTCACACTGGCTCACCTTCGGGTGGGCCTTTCTGCGTTTATAGAAGACAACGAGACCC
TGCAGTCCGGCAAAAAAGGGCAAGGTGTCACCACCCTGCCCTTTTTCTTTAAAACCGAAAAGATTACTTC
GCGTTATGCAGGCTTCCTCGCTCACTGACTCGCTGCGCTCGGTCGTTCGGCTGCGGCGAGCGGTATCAGC
TCACTCAAAGGCGGTAATACGGTTATCCACAGAATCAGGGGATAACGCAGGAAAGAACATGTGAGCAAAA
GGCCAGCAAAAGGCCAGGAACCGTAAAAAGGCCGCGTTGCTGGCGTTTTTCCACAGGCTCCGCCCCCCTG
ACGAGCATCACAAAAATCGACGCTCAAGTCAGAGGTGGCGAAACCCGACAGGACTATAAAGATACCAGGC
GTTTCCCCCTGGAAGCTCCCTCGTGCGCTCTCCTGTTCCGACCCTGCCGCTTACCGGATACCTGTCCGCC
TTTCTCCCTTCGGGAAGCGTGGCGCTTTCTCATAGCTCACGCTGTAGGTATCTCAGTTCGGTGTAGGTCG
TTCGCTCCAAGCTGGGCTGTGTGCACGAACCCCC
